Addgene plasmid #128494: pIE-C-hα2M-H6
Purpose: Expresses human C-α2M (from R787 to N1473) in insect cells. With C-t H6x tag.
Depositing lab: F Xavier Gomis-Ruth. Depositing organization: Institut de Biologia Molecular de Barcelona (IBMB-CSIC). Publication: Recombinant production of human alpha2-macroglobulin variants and interaction studies with recombinant G-related alpha2-macroglobulin binding protein and latent transforming growth factor-beta2. Marino-Puertas L, Del Amo-Maestro L, Taules M, Gomis-Ruth FX, Goulas T. Sci Rep. 2019 Jun 24;9(1):9186. doi: 10.1038/s41598-019-45712-z. PubMed 31235767.
Backbone
  Vector backbone: pIEx
  Backbone manufacturer: Novagen
  Backbone size w/o insert (bp): 3843
  Total vector size (bp): 5895
  Modifications to backbone: After AgeI restriction site; introductionn of 6x-His and stop codon = ACCGGTcatcatcaccatcaccatTGA
  Vector type: Insect Expression
Growth in bacteria
  Bacterial resistance: Ampicillin, 100 μg/mL
  Growth temperature: 37°C
  Growth strain: DH5alpha
  Copy number: High Copy
Gene/Insert
  Gene/Insert name: A2M (R787-N1473) (alt names: CPAMD5; FWP007)
  Species: H. sapiens (human)
  Insert size (bp): 2052
  Mutation: contains R787-N1473
  GenBank ID: CR749334
  Entrez Gene: A2M (a.k.a. A2MD, CPAMD5, FWP007, S863-7)
  Promoter: IE1
  Tag / fusion protein: His tag (6x) (C terminal on insert)
  Cloning method: Restriction Enzyme; 5′ cloning site StuI (destroyed during cloning); 3′ cloning site AgeI (not destroyed)
  Sequencing primers: 5′ CCCGAGCCTTCCAGCCCTTCTTTGTG; 3′ CATTACCGGTAGGATTTCCAAGATCTTTG
Terms and licenses: Academic/Nonprofit Terms; Industry Terms: Not Available to Industry
How to cite: pIE-C-hα2M-H6 was a gift from F Xavier Gomis-Ruth (Addgene plasmid # 128494 ; http://n2t.net/addgene:128494 ; RRID:Addgene_128494)
