[The description below was written by a language model from this plasmid's Addgene catalogue record and pLannotate feature annotations shown in this document.]
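Description:
pIE-C-hα2M-H6 is an insect-cell expression plasmid built on the Novagen pIEx backbone, designed for baculovirus-free production of a C-terminal portion of human α2-macroglobulin (A2M). It is propagated in E. coli as a high-copy plasmid through a ColE1/pUC-type origin and selected with ampicillin via the β-lactamase gene. Remnants of the lac region (a lacI fragment, CAP binding site, lac promoter and operator) are also annotated in the backbone and appear to be vector carry-over rather than functional parts of the expression unit.

The payload is a roughly 2 kb fragment of A2M covering residues R787 to N1473, inserted between a StuI site (destroyed in cloning) and an AgeI site (retained). Transcription is driven by the immediate-early IE1 promoter of the baculovirus Autographa californica, boosted by the hr5 enhancer that lies just upstream of it on the circular map, and ends at the IE1 terminator. Because these immediate-early elements are recognised by the host cell's own transcription machinery, the plasmid can be transfected directly into insect cells without making a recombinant virus. The backbone was modified to place a six-histidine tag and a stop codon immediately after the AgeI site, giving a C-terminally His-tagged product suited to metal-affinity purification. The S-tag and second His-tag annotated further downstream are native pIEx elements that should lie beyond this introduced stop codon and so would not be translated. The record does not state whether a secretion signal precedes the insert.

According to the associated publication title, the construct belongs to a set used for recombinant production of human α2-macroglobulin variants and studies of their interactions with binding partners. The sequenced record (5,908 nt) is slightly longer than the catalogued total size of 5,895 bp.
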