Features (pLannotate 1.2.2; 14 found; start..end, strand, type, name):
      1..592     +  promoter       IE1 promoter: promoter of the ie1 gene from the baculovirus Autographa californica
    646..2715    +  CDS            A2M (fragment): A2MG_HUMAN - Also known as CPAMD5. Experimental evidence at protein level: Swiss-Prot protein existence level 1. Is able to inhibit all four classes of proteinases by a unique 'trapping' mechanism. This protein has a peptide stretch, called the 'bait region' which contains specific cleavage sites for different proteinases. When a proteinase cleaves the bait region, a conformational change is induced in the protein which traps the proteinase. The entrapped enzyme remains active against low molecular weight substrates (activity against high molecular weight substrates is greatly reduced). Follow
   2785..2802    +  CDS            7xHis (fragment): 6xHis affinity tag
   2831..2872    +  CDS            S-Tag (fragment): affinity and epitope tag derived from pancreatic ribonuclease A
   2900..2917    +  CDS            6xHis: 6xHis affinity tag
   2939..3246    +  terminator     IE1 terminator: terminator of the ie1 gene from the baculovirus Autographa californica
   3276..3380    +  promoter       AmpR promoter: bla
   3381..4241    +  CDS            AmpR: β-lactamase; bla; confers resistance to ampicillin, carbenicillin, and related antibiotics
   4412..5000    +  rep_origin     ori: high-copy-number ColE1/pMB1/pBR322/pUC origin of replication
   5183..5275    +  CDS            lacI (fragment): lac repressor; lacI; The lac repressor binds to the lac operator to inhibit transcription in E. coli. This inhibition can be relieved by adding lactose or isopropyl-β-D-thiogalactopyranoside (IPTG).
   5288..5309    +  protein_bind   CAP binding site: CAP binding activates transcription in the presence of cAMP. E. coli catabolite activator protein
   5324..5354    +  promoter       lac promoter: promoter for the E. coli lac operon
   5362..5378    +  protein_bind   lac operator: The lac repressor binds to the lac operator to inhibit transcription in E. coli. This inhibition can be relieved by adding lactose or isopropyl-β-D-thiogalactopyranoside (IPTG). lac repressor encoded by lacI
   5423..5905    +  enhancer       hr5 enhancer: Autographa californica hr5; baculovirus early transcription enhancer
>Addgene plasmid #128494 | pIE-C-hα2M-H6 | addgene full sequence | sequence record 252071 | Addgene NGS Result
CGATGTCTTTGTGATGCGCGCGACATTTTTGTAGGTTATTGATAAAATGAACGGATACGTTGCCCGACAT
TATCATTAAATCCTTGGCGTAGAATTTGTCGGGTCCATTGTCCGTGTGCGCTAGCATGCCCGTAACGGAC
CTCGTACTTTTGGCTTCAAAGGTTTTGCGCACAGACAAAATGTGCCACACTTGCAGCTCTGCATGTGTGC
GCGTTACCACAAATCCCAACGGCGCAGTGTACTTGTTGTATGCAAATAAATCTCGATAAAGGCGCGGCGC
GCGAATGCAGCTGATCACGTACGCTCCTCGTGTTCCGTTCAAGGACGGTGTTATCGACCTCAGATTAATG
TTTATCGGCCGACTGTTTTCGTATCCGCTCACCAAACGCGTTTTTGCATTAACATTGTATGTCGGCGGAT
GTTCTATATCTAATTTGAATAAATAAACGATAACCGCGTTGGTTTTAGAGGGCATAATAAAAGAAATATT
GTTATCGTGTTCGCCATTAGGGCAGTATAAATTGACGTTCATGTTGGATATTGTTTCAGTTGCAAGTTGA
CACTGGCGGCGACAAGATCGTGAACAACCAAGTGACTATGTACAAGCTCACAGTCTTCCTGATGTTCATC
GCTTTCGTCATCATCGCTGAGGCCCGAGCCTTCCAGCCCTTCTTTGTGGAGCTCACAATGCCTTACTCTG
TGATTCGTGGAGAGGCCTTCACACTCAAGGCCACGGTCCTAAACTACCTTCCCAAATGCATCCGGGTCAG
TGTGCAGCTGGAAGCCTCTCCCGCCTTCCTAGCTGTCCCAGTGGAGAAGGAACAAGCGCCTCACTGCATC
TGTGCAAACGGGCGGCAAACTGTGTCCTGGGCAGTAACCCCAAAGTCATTAGGAAATGTGAATTTCACTG
TGAGCGCAGAGGCACTAGAGTCTCAAGAGCTGTGTGGGACTGAGGTGCCTTCAGTTCCTGAACACGGAAG
GAAAGACACAGTCATCAAGCCTCTGTTGGTTGAACCTGAAGGACTAGAGAAGGAAACAACATTCAACTCC
CTACTTTGTCCATCAGGTGGTGAGGTTTCTGAAGAATTATCCCTGAAACTGCCACCAAATGTGGTAGAAG
AATCTGCCCGAGCTTCTGTCTCAGTTTTGGGAGACATATTAGGCTCTGCCATGCAAAACACACAAAATCT
TCTCCAGATGCCCTATGGCTGTGGAGAGCAGAATATGGTCCTCTTTGCTCCTAACATCTATGTACTGGAT
TATCTAAATGAAACACAGCAGCTTACTCCAGAGGTCAAGTCCAAGGCCATTGGCTATCTCAACACTGGTT
ACCAGAGACAGTTGAACTACAAACACTATGATGGCTCCTACAGCACCTTTGGGGAGCGATATGGCAGGAA
CCAGGGCAACACCTGGCTCACAGCCTTTGTTCTGAAGACTTTTGCCCAAGCTCGAGCCTACATCTTCATC
GATGAAGCACACATTACCCAAGCCCTCATATGGCTCTCCCAGAGGCAGAAGGACAATGGCTGTTTCAGGA
GCTCTGGGTCACTGCTCAACAATGCCATAAAGGGAGGAGTAGAAGATGAAGTGACCCTCTCCGCCTATAT
CACCATCGCCCTTCTGGAGATTCCTCTCACAGTCACTCACCCTGTTGTCCGCAATGCCCTGTTTTGCCTG
GAGTCAGCCTGGAAGACAGCACAAGAAGGGGACCATGGCAGCCATGTATATACCAAAGCACTGCTGGCCT
ATGCTTTTGCCCTGGCAGGTAACCAGGACAAGAGGAAGGAAGTACTCAAGTCACTTAATGAGGAAGCTGT
GAAGAAAGACAACTCTGTCCATTGGGAGCGCCCTCAGAAACCCAAGGCACCAGTGGGGCATTTTTACGAA
CCCCAGGCTCCCTCTGCTGAGGTGGAGATGACATCCTATGTGCTCCTCGCTTATCTCACGGCCCAGCCAG
CCCCAACCTCGGAGGACCTGACCTCTGCAACCAACATCGTGAAGTGGATCACGAAGCAGCAGAATGCCCA
GGGCGGTTTCTCCTCCACCCAGGACACAGTGGTGGCTCTCCATGCTCTGTCCAAATATGGAGCAGCCACA
TTTACCAGGACTGGGAAGGCTGCACAGGTGACTATCCAGTCTTCAGGGACATTTTCCAGCAAATTCCAAG
TGGACAACAACAACCGCCTGTTACTGCAGCAGGTCTCATTGCCAGAGCTGCCTGGGGAATACAGCATGAA
AGTGACAGGAGAAGGATGTGTCTACCTCCAGACATCCTTGAAATACAATATTCTCCCAGAAAAGGAAGAG
TTCCCCTTTGCTTTAGGAGTGCAGACTCTGCCTCAAACTTGTGATGAACCCAAAGCCCACACCAGCTTCC
AAATCTCCCTAAGTGTCAGTTACACAGGGAGCCGCTCTGCCTCCAACATGGCGATCGTTGATGTGAAGAT
GGTCTCTGGCTTCATTCCCCTGAAGCCAACAGTGAAAATGCTTGAAAGATCTAACCATGTGAGCCGGACA
GAAGTCAGCAGCAACCATGTCTTGATTTACCTTGATAAGGTGTCAAATCAGACACTGAGCTTGTTCTTCA
CGGTTCTGCAAGATGTCCCAGTAAGAGATCTGAAACCAGCCATAGTGAAAGTCTATGATTACTACGAGAC
GGATGAGTTTGCAATTGCTGAGTACAATGCTCCTTGCAGCAAAGATCTTGGAAATCCTACCGGTCATCAT
CACCATCACCATTGAGTTTGGCAAGGCCGGATCCGTTCTACCCTGCGTCACGTGCATCACCATCACCATC
ACTAATAAGCTTGCGGCCGCATCTTCTGGTAAAGAAACCGCTGCTGCGAAATTTGAACGCCAGCACATGG
ACTCGCCACCGCCTTCTGGCCTCGAGCACCACCATCACCATCACCATCACTAAGTGATTAACCTCAGGTT
ATACATATATTTTGAATTTAATTAATTATACATATATTTTATATTATTTTTGTCTTTTATTATCGAGGGG
CCGTTGTTGGTGTGGGGTTTTGCATAGAAATAACAATGGGAGTTGGCGACGTTGCTGCGCCAACACCACC
TCCCTTCCCTCCTTTCATCATGTATCTGTAGATAAAATAAAATATTAAACCTAAAAACAAGACCGCGCCT
ATCAACAAAATGATAGGCATTAACTTGCCGCTGACGCTGTCACTAACGTTGGACGATTTGCCGACTAAAC
CTTCATCGCCCAGTAACCAATCTAGACGTCAGGTGGCACTTTTCGGGGAAATGTGCGCGGAACCCCTATT
TGTTTATTTTTCTAAATACATTCAAATATGTATCCGCTCATGAGACAATAACCCTGATAAATGCTTCAAT
AATATTGAAAAAGGAAGAGTATGAGTATTCAACATTTCCGTGTCGCCCTTATTCCCTTTTTTGCGGCATT
TTGCCTTCCTGTTTTTGCTCACCCAGAAACGCTGGTGAAAGTAAAAGATGCTGAAGATCAGTTGGGTGCA
CGAGTGGGTTACATCGAACTGGATCTCAACAGCGGTAAGATCCTTGAGAGTTTTCGCCCCGAAGAACGTT
TTCCAATGATGAGCACTTTTAAAGTTCTGCTATGTGGCGCGGTATTATCCCGTATTGACGCCGGGCAAGA
GCAACTCGGTCGCCGCATACACTATTCTCAGAATGACTTGGTTGAGTACTCACCAGTCACAGAAAAGCAT
CTTACGGATGGCATGACAGTAAGAGAATTATGCAGTGCTGCCATAACCATGAGTGATAACACTGCGGCCA
ACTTACTTCTGACAACGATCGGAGGACCGAAGGAGCTAACCGCTTTTTTGCACAACATGGGGGATCATGT
AACTCGCCTTGATCGTTGGGAACCGGAGCTGAATGAAGCCATACCAAACGACGAGCGTGACACCACGATG
CCTGTAGCAATGGCAACAACGTTGCGCAAACTATTAACTGGCGAACTACTTACTCTAGCTTCCCGGCAAC
AATTAATAGACTGGATGGAGGCGGATAAAGTTGCAGGACCACTTCTGCGCTCGGCCCTTCCGGCTGGCTG
GTTTATTGCTGATAAATCTGGAGCCGGTGAGCGTGGGTCTCGCGGTATCATTGCAGCACTGGGGCCAGAT
GGTAAGCCCTCCCGTATCGTAGTTATCTACACGACGGGGAGTCAGGCAACTATGGATGAACGAAATAGAC
AGATCGCTGAGATAGGTGCCTCACTGATTAAGCATTGGTAACTGTCAGACCAAGTTTACTCATATATACT
TTAGATTGATTTAAAACTTCATTTTTAATTTAAAAGGATCTAGGTGAAGATCCTTTTTGATAATCTCATG
ACCAAAATCCCTTAACGTGAGTTTTCGTTCCACTGAGCGTCAGACCCCGTAGAAAAGATCAAAGGATCTT
CTTGAGATCCTTTTTTTCTGCGCGTAATCTGCTGCTTGCAAACAAAAAAACCACCGCTACCAGCGGTGGT
TTGTTTGCCGGATCAAGAGCTACCAACTCTTTTTCCGAAGGTAACTGGCTTCAGCAGAGCGCAGATACCA
AATACTGTTCTTCTAGTGTAGCCGTAGTTAGGCCACCACTTCAAGAACTCTGTAGCACCGCCTACATACC
TCGCTCTGCTAATCCTGTTACCAGTGGCTGCTGCCAGTGGCGATAAGTCGTGTCTTACCGGGTTGGACTC
AAGACGATAGTTACCGGATAAGGCGCAGCGGTCGGGCTGAACGGGGGGTTCGTGCACACAGCCCAGCTTG
GAGCGAACGACCTACACCGAACTGAGATACCTACAGCGTGAGCTATGAGAAAGCGCCACGCTTCCCGAAG
GGAGAAAGGCGGACAGGTATCCGGTAAGCGGCAGGGTCGGAACAGGAGAGCGCACGAGGGAGCTTCCAGG
GGGAAACGCCTGGTATCTTTATAGTCCTGTCGGGTTTCGCCACCTCTGACTTGAGCGTCGATTTTTGTGA
TGCTCGTCAGGGGGGCGGAGCCTATGGAAAAACGCCAGCAACGCGGCCTTTTTACGGTTCCTGGCCTTTT
GCTGGCCTTTTGCTCACATGTTCTTTCCTGCGTTATCCCCTGATTCTGTGGATAACCGTATTACCGCCTT
TGAGTGAGCTGATACCGCTCGCCGCAGCCGAACGACCGAGCGCAGCGAGTCAGTGAGCGAGGAAGCGGAA
GAGCGCCCAATACGCAAACCGCCTCTCCCCGCGCGTTGGCCGATTCATTAATGCAGCTGGCACGACAGGT
TTCCCGACTGGAAAGCGGGCAGTGAGCGCAACGCAATTAATGTGAGTTAGCTCACTCATTAGGCACCCCA
GGCTTTACACTTTATGCTTCCGGCTCGTATGTTGTGTGGAATTGTGAGCGGATAACAATTTCACACAGGA
AACAGCTATGACCATGATTACGAATTCCCGGGCGCGTAAAACACAATCAAGTATGAGTCATAAGCTGATG
TCATGTTTTGCACACGGCTCATAACCGAACTGGCTTTACGAGTAGAATTCTACTTGTAACGCACGATCAG
TGGATGATGTCATTTGTTTTTCAAATCGAGATGATGTCATGTTTTGCACACGGCTCATAAACTCGCTTTA
CGAGTAGAATTCTACGTGTAACGCACGATCGATTGATGAGTCATTTGTTTTGCAATATGATATCATACAA
TATGACTCATTTGTTTTTCAAAACCGAACTTGATTTACGGGTAGAATTCTACTTGTAAAGCACAATCAAA
AAGATGATGTCATTTGTTTTTCAAAACTGAACTCGCTTTACGAGTAGAATTCTACGTGTAAAACACAATC
AAGAAATGATGTCATTTGTTATAAAAATAAAAGCTGATGTCATGTTTTGCACATGGCTCATAACTAAACT
CGCTTTACGGGTAGAATTCTACGCGCGT
