>Addgene plasmid #128494 | pIE-C-hα2M-H6 | depositor partial sequence | sequence record 246300 | pIE-C-hα2M-H6 sequence 2768 bps
CGATGTCTTTGTGATGCGCGCGACATTTTTGTAGGTTATTGATAAAATGAACGGATACGTTGCCCGACAT
TATCATTAAATCCTTGGCGTAGAATTTGTCGGGTCCATTGTCCGTGTGCGCTAGCATGCCCGTAACGGAC
CTCGTACTTTTGGCTTCAAAGGTTTTGCGCACAGACAAAATGTGCCACACTTGCAGCTCTGCATGTGTGC
GCGTTACCACAAATCCCAACGGCGCAGTGTACTTGTTGTATGCAAATAAATCTCGATAAAGGCGCGGCGC
GCGAATGCAGCTGATCACGTACGCTCCTCGTGTTCCGTTCAAGGACGGTGTTATCGACCTCAGATTAATG
TTTATCGGCCGACTGTTTTCGTATCCGCTCACCAAACGCGTTTTTGCATTAACATTGTATGTCGGCGGAT
GTTCTATATCTAATTTGAATAAATAAACGATAACCGCGTTGGTTTTAGAGGGCATAATAAAAGAAATATT
GTTATCGTGTTCGCCATTAGGGCAGTATAAATTGACGTTCATGTTGGATATTGTTTCAGTTGCAAGTTGA
CACTGGCGGCGACAAGATCGTGAACAACCAAGTGACTATGTACAAGCTCACAGTCTTCCTGATGTTCATC
GCTTTCGTCATCATCGCTGAGGCCTCACAGCCCTTCTTTGTGGAGCTCACAATGCCTTACTCTGTGATTC
GTGGAGAGGCCTTCACACTCAAGGCCACGGTCCTAAACTACCTTCCCAAATGCATCCGGGTCAGTGTGCA
GCTGGAAGCCTCTCCCGCCTTCCTAGCTGTCCCAGTGGAGAAGGAACAAGCGCCTCACTGCATCTGTGCA
AACGGGCGGCAAACTGTGTCCTGGGCAGTAACCCCAAAGTCATTAGGAAATGTGAATTTCACTGTGAGCG
CAGAGGCACTAGAGTCTCAAGAGCTGTGTGGGACTGAGGTGCCTTCAGTTCCTGAACACGGAAGGAAAGA
CACAGTCATCAAGCCTCTGTTGGTTGAACCTGAAGGACTAGAGAAGGAAACAACATTCAACTCCCTACTT
TGTCCATCAGGTGGTGAGGTTTCTGAAGAATTATCCCTGAAACTGCCACCAAATGTGGTAGAAGAATCTG
CCCGAGCTTCTGTCTCAGTTTTGGGAGACATATTAGGCTCTGCCATGCAAAACACACAAAATCTTCTCCA
GATGCCCTATGGCTGTGGAGAGCAGAATATGGTCCTCTTTGCTCCTAACATCTATGTACTGGATTATCTA
AATGAAACACAGCAGCTTACTCCAGAGATCAAGTCCAAGGCCATTGGCTATCTCAACACTGGTTACCAGA
GACAGTTGAACTACAAACACTATGATGGCTCCTACAGCACCTTTGGGGAGCGATATGGCAGGAACCAGGG
CAACACCTGGCTCACAGCCTTTGTTCTGAAGACTTTTGCCCAAGCTCGAGCCTACATCTTCATCGATGAA
GCACACATTACCCAAGCCCTCATATGGCTCTCCCAGAGGCAGAAGGACAATGGCTGTTTCAGGAGCTCTG
GGTCACTGCTCAACAATGCCATAAAGGGAGGAGTAGAAGATGAAGTGACCCTCTCCGCCTATATCACCAT
CGCCCTTCTGGAGATTCCTCTCACAGTCACTCACCCTGTTGTCCGCAATGCCCTGTTTTGCCTGGAGTCA
GCCTGGAAGACAGCACAAGAAGGGGACCATGGCAGCCATGTATATACCAAAGCACTGCTGGCCTATGCTT
TTGCCCTGGCAGGTAACCAGGACAAGAGGAAGGAAGTACTCAAGTCACTTAATGAGGAAGCTGTGAAGAA
AGACAACTCTGTCCATTGGGAGCGCCCTCAGAAACCCAAGGCACCAGTGGGGCATTTTTACGAACCCCAG
GCTCCCTCTGCTGAGGTGGAGATGACATCCTATGTGCTCCTCGCTTATCTCACGGCCCAGCCAGCCCCAA
CCTCGGAGGACCTGACCTCTGCAACCAACATCGTGAAGTGGATCACGAAGCAGCAGAATGCCCAGGGCGG
TTTCTCCTCCACCCAGGACACAGTGGTGGCTCTCCATGCTCTGTCCAAATATGGAGCAGCCACATTTACC
AGGACTGGGAAGGCTGCACAGGTGACTATCCAGTCTTCAGGGACATTTTCCAGCAAATTCCAAGTGGACA
ACAACAACCGCCTGTTACTGCAGCAGGTCTCATTGCCAGAGCTGCCTGGGGAATACAGCATGAAAGTGAC
AGGAGAAGGATGTGTCTACCTCCAGACATCCTTGAAATACAATATTCTCCCAGAAAAGGAAGAGTTCCCC
TTTGCTTTAGGAGTGCAGACTCTGCCTCAAACTTGTGATGAACCCAAAGCCCACACCAGCTTCCAAATCT
CCCTAAGTGTCAGTTACACAGGGAGCCGCTCTGCCTCCAACATGGCGATCGTTGATGTGAAGATGGTCTC
TGGCTTCATTCCCCTGAAGCCAACAGTGAAAATGCTTGAAAGATCTAACCATGTGAGCCGGACAGAAGTC
AGCAGCAACCATGTCTTGATTTACCTTGATAAGGTGTCAAATCAGACACTGAGCTTGTTCTTCACGGTTC
TGCAAGATGTCCCAGTAAGAGATCTGAAACCAGCCATAGTGAAAGTCTATGATTACTACGAGACGGATGA
GTTTGCAATTGCTGAGTACAATGCTCCTTGCAGCAAAGATCTTGGAAATACCGGTCATCATCACCATCAC
CATTGAGTTTGGCAAGGCCGGATCCGTTCTACCCTGCG
